Addgene plasmid #14442: p4948 pcDNA4c His Xpress SV40NLS hBrd4 CTD
Depositing lab: Peter Howley. Depositing organization: Harvard Medical School. Publication: Interaction of the bovine papillomavirus E2 protein with Brd4 tethers the viral DNA to host mitotic chromosomes. You J, Croyle JL, Nishimura A, Ozato K, Howley PM. Cell. 2004 Apr 30. 117(3):349-60. 10.1016/S0092-8674(04)00402-7 PubMed 15109495.
Backbone
  Vector backbone: pcDNA4 / HisMax C
  Backbone manufacturer: Invitrogen
  Backbone size w/o insert (bp): 5300
  Vector type: Mammalian Expression
  Selectable markers: Zeocin
Growth in bacteria
  Bacterial resistance: Ampicillin, 100 μg/mL
  Growth temperature: 37°C
  Growth strain: DH5alpha
  Copy number: High Copy
Gene/Insert
  Gene/Insert name: Brd4 CTD (alt names: Brd4; hBrd4)
  Species: H. sapiens (human)
  Insert size (bp): 1000
  Mutation: amino acids 1047-1362 of Brd4 (the CTD). Functions in a dominant-negative manner by competing with endgogenous Brd4 for binding to E2.
  Entrez Gene: BRD4 (a.k.a. CAP, CDLS6, FSHRG4, HUNK1, HUNKI, MCAP)
  Tag / fusion protein: SV40 NLS (N terminal on insert)
  Cloning method: Restriction Enzyme; 5′ cloning site BamHI (not destroyed); 3′ cloning site NotI (not destroyed)
  Sequencing primers: 5′ T7
Terms and licenses: Academic/Nonprofit Terms; Industry Terms: Not Available to Industry
Depositor comments: To construct an expression plasmid for the Brd4-CTD, the SV40 nuclear localization signal (NLS) was inserted in frame in front of the Brd4-CTD coding region by PCR and the product was subcloned into pcDNA4C vector using BamHI and NotI sites.
How to cite: p4948 pcDNA4c His Xpress SV40NLS hBrd4 CTD was a gift from Peter Howley (Addgene plasmid # 14442 ; http://n2t.net/addgene:14442 ; RRID:Addgene_14442)
