[The description below was written by a language model from this plasmid's Addgene catalogue record.]
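Description:
p4948 pcDNA4c His Xpress SV40NLS hBrd4 CTD is a mammalian expression plasmid built on the Invitrogen pcDNA4/HisMax C backbone (about 5.3 kb without insert). It is propagated in E. coli as a high-copy plasmid under ampicillin selection, and it carries a Zeocin marker for selecting transfected mammalian cells. The record does not list the promoter or other regulatory elements. The plasmid name indicates that the vector supplies N-terminal polyhistidine and Xpress epitope tags, which would allow purification and antibody detection of the product. A T7 primer site upstream of the insert is used for sequencing.

The insert, roughly 1 kb, encodes amino acids 1047–1362 of human BRD4, the C-terminal domain (CTD). An SV40 nuclear localization signal was added in frame directly upstream of the CTD coding region by PCR, and the product was cloned between the BamHI and NotI sites, both of which remain intact. The NLS directs the isolated fragment to the nucleus.

According to the depositor, the expressed CTD acts as a dominant negative. It competes with endogenous Brd4 for binding to the papillomavirus E2 protein. The associated study reports that the E2–Brd4 interaction tethers bovine papillomavirus DNA to host mitotic chromosomes. The construct is therefore suited to disrupting this interaction in cultured mammalian cells, to test how Brd4 contributes to E2 function and to association of the viral genome with mitotic chromosomes.
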