>Addgene plasmid #14442 | p4948 pcDNA4c His Xpress SV40NLS hBrd4 CTD | addgene partial sequence | sequence record 20326 | T7 5'-TAATACGACTCACTATAGGG-3'
TTTTAACTTAAGCTTAGCGCAGAGGCTTGGGGCAGCCGAGCGGCAGCCAGGCCCCGGCCCGGGCCTCGGT
TCCAGAAGGGAGAGGAGCCCGCCAAGGCGCGCAAGAGAGCGGGCTGCCTCGCAGTCCGAGCCGGAGAGGG
AGCGCGAGCCGCGCCGGCCCCGGACGGCCTCCGAAACCATGGGGGGTTCTCATCATCATCATCATCATGG
TATGGCTAGCATGACTGGTGGACAGCAAATGGGTCGGGATCTGTACGACGATGACGATAAGGTACCAGGA
TCCCCTAAGAAGAAGAGGAAGGTTCGGCACCACAAGTCGGACCCCTACTCAACCGGTCACCTCCGCGAAG
CCCCCTCCCCGCTTATGATACATTCCCCCCAGATGTCACAGTTCCAGAGCCTGACCCACCAGTCTCCACC
CCAGCAAAACGTCCAGCCTAAGAAACAGGAGCTGCGTGCTGCCTCCGTGGTCCAGCCCCAGCCCCTCGTG
GTGGTGAAGGAGGAGAAGATCCACTCACCCATCATCCGCAGCGAGCCCTTCAGCCCCTCGCTGCGGCCGG
AGCCCCCCAAGCACCCGGAGAGCATCAAGGCCCCCGTCCACCTGCCCCAGCGGCCGGAAATGAAGCCTGT
GGATGTCGGGAGGCCTGTGATCCGGCCCCCAGAGCAGAACGCACCGCCACCAGGGGCCCCTGACAAGGAC
AAACAGAAACAGGAGCCGAAGACTCCAGTTG
